Addgene plasmid #120889: pcDNA-h-mmPtch1-FL
Purpose: Expresses wildtype Ptch1 for function assays
Depositing lab: Philip Beachy. Publication: Structural Basis for Cholesterol Transport-like Activity of the Hedgehog Receptor Patched. Zhang Y, Bulkley DP, Xin Y, Roberts KJ, Asarnow DE, Sharma A, Myers BR, Cho W, Cheng Y, Beachy PA. Cell. 2018 Nov 15;175(5):1352-1364.e14. doi: 10.1016/j.cell.2018.10.026. Epub 2018 Nov 8. PubMed 30415841.
Backbone
  Vector backbone: pcDNA-h
  Vector type: Mammalian Expression
Growth in bacteria
  Bacterial resistance: Ampicillin, 100 μg/mL
  Growth temperature: 37°C
  Growth strain: DH5alpha
  Copy number: High Copy
Gene/Insert
  Gene/Insert name: ptch1
  Species: M. musculus (mouse)
  Entrez Gene: Ptch1 (a.k.a. A230106A15Rik, Ptc, Ptc1, Ptch, mes, wig)
  Promoter: CMV
  Cloning method: Gibson Cloning
  Sequencing primers: 5′ T7; 3′ SP6
Terms and licenses: Academic/Nonprofit Terms; Industry Terms: Not Available to Industry
How to cite: pcDNA-h-mmPtch1-FL was a gift from Philip Beachy (Addgene plasmid # 120889 ; http://n2t.net/addgene:120889 ; RRID:Addgene_120889)
