[The description below was written by a language model from this plasmid's Addgene catalogue record and pLannotate feature annotations shown in this document.]
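Description:
pcDNA-h-mmPtch1-FL is a mammalian expression plasmid of about 7.7 kb, built on the pcDNA-h backbone, that carries full-length wild-type mouse Ptch1. It is maintained in E. coli through a high-copy ColE1/pUC-type origin and selected with ampicillin via a β-lactamase gene driven by its own bla promoter. The annotated sequence shows only a short remnant of the SV40 early promoter downstream of the expression cassette and no mammalian drug-resistance gene. The plasmid therefore appears to be a trimmed pcDNA derivative suited to transient transfection rather than stable selection. Small leftover pieces of lac regulatory sequence, a lacI fragment and a bom fragment are backbone remnants with no evident role in the design.

The expression cassette consists of the human cytomegalovirus immediate-early enhancer and promoter, followed by a T7 promoter, the Ptch1 open reading frame of roughly 4.3 kb, an antisense SP6 promoter and the bovine growth hormone polyadenylation signal. The annotation software split the CMV region into several partial hits, including a short match to a truncated HIV-1 LTR. These most likely reflect sequence similarity within the CMV promoter and leader, not separate functional elements. The T7 and SP6 sites flank the insert and serve as sequencing primer sites. The insert was introduced by Gibson assembly, and no epitope tag or reporter fusion is annotated or recorded.

Ptch1 encodes Patched, the multipass membrane receptor for Sonic, Indian and Desert hedgehog ligands that restrains Smoothened activity. According to the record, the construct supplies wild-type Ptch1 for functional assays. It was deposited with a study on the structural basis of Patched's cholesterol transport-like activity.
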