Features (pLannotate 1.2.2; 17 found; start..end, strand, type, name):
     28..80      -  misc_feature   bom (fragment): basis of mobility region from pBR322
    235..614     +  enhancer       CMV enhancer: human cytomegalovirus immediate early enhancer
    687..704     -  promoter       CMV promoter (fragment): human cytomegalovirus (CMV) immediate early promoter
    767..818     +  promoter       CMVd2 promoter: truncated human cytomegalovirus (CMV) immediate early promoter that yields moderately reduced expression relative to the full-length promoter
    814..847     +  LTR            5' LTR (truncated) (fragment): truncated 5' long terminal repeat (LTR) from HIV-1
    863..881     +  promoter       T7 promoter: promoter for bacteriophage T7 RNA polymerase
    904..5205    +  CDS            Ptch1: PTC1_MOUSE - Also known as Ptch. Experimental evidence at protein level: Swiss-Prot protein existence level 1. Acts as a receptor for sonic hedgehog (SHH), indian hedgehog (IHH) and desert hedgehog (DHH). Associates with the smoothened protein (SMO) to transduce the hedgehog's proteins signal. Seems to have a tumor suppressor function, as inactivation of this protein is probably a necessary, if not sufficient step for tumorigenesis. From Mus musculus (Mouse).
   5224..5242    -  promoter       SP6 promoter: promoter for bacteriophage SP6 RNA polymerase
   5268..5492    +  polyA_signal   bGH poly(A) signal: bovine growth hormone polyadenylation signal
   5496..5517    +  promoter       SV40 promoter (fragment): SV40 enhancer and early promoter
   5600..5616    -  protein_bind   lac operator: The lac repressor binds to the lac operator to inhibit transcription in E. coli. This inhibition can be relieved by adding lactose or isopropyl-β-D-thiogalactopyranoside (IPTG). lac repressor encoded by lacI
   5624..5654    -  promoter       lac promoter: promoter for the E. coli lac operon
   5669..5690    -  protein_bind   CAP binding site: CAP binding activates transcription in the presence of cAMP. E. coli catabolite activator protein
   5703..5795    -  CDS            lacI (fragment): lac repressor; lacI; The lac repressor binds to the lac operator to inhibit transcription in E. coli. This inhibition can be relieved by adding lactose or isopropyl-β-D-thiogalactopyranoside (IPTG).
   5978..6566    -  rep_origin     ori: high-copy-number ColE1/pMB1/pBR322/pUC origin of replication
   6737..7597    -  CDS            AmpR: β-lactamase; bla; confers resistance to ampicillin, carbenicillin, and related antibiotics
   7598..7702    -  promoter       AmpR promoter: bla
>Addgene plasmid #120889 | pcDNA-h-mmPtch1-FL | addgene full sequence | sequence record 233148 | Addgene NGS Result
GACGGATCGGGAGATCTCCCGATCCCCTATGGTGCACTCTCAGTACAATCTGCTCTGATGCCGCATAGTT
AAGCCAGTATCTGCTCCCTGCTTGTGTGTTGGAGGTCGCTGAGTAGTGCGCGAGCAAAATTTAAGCTACA
ACAAGGCAAGGCTTGACCGACAATTGCATGAAGAATCTGCTTAGGGTTAGGCGTTTTGCGCTGCTTCGCG
ATGTACGGGCCAGATATACGCGTTGACATTGATTATTGACTAGTTATTAATAGTAATCAATTACGGGGTC
ATTAGTTCATAGCCCATATATGGAGTTCCGCGTTACATAACTTACGGTAAATGGCCCGCCTGGCTGACCG
CCCAACGACCCCCGCCCATTGACGTCAATAATGACGTATGTTCCCATAGTAACGCCAATAGGGACTTTCC
ATTGACGTCAATGGGTGGAGTATTTACGGTAAACTGCCCACTTGGCAGTACATCAAGTGTATCATATGCC
AAGTACGCCCCCTATTGACGTCAATGACGGTAAATGGCCCGCCTGGCATTATGCCCAGTACATGACCTTA
TGGGACTTTCCTACTTGGCAGTACATCTACGTATTAGTCATCGCTATTACCATGGTGATGCGGTTTTGGC
AGTACATCAATGGGCGTGGATAGCGGTTTGACTCACGGGGATTTCCAAGTCTCCACCCCATTGACGTCAA
TGGGAGTTTGTTTTGGCACCAAAATCAACGGTACTTTCCAAAATGTCGTAACAACTCCGCCCCATTGACG
CAAATGGGCGGTAGGCGTGTACGGTGGGAGGTCTATATAAGCAGAGCTCTCTGGCTAACTAGAGAACCCA
CTGCTTACTGGCTTATCGAAATTAATACGACTCACTATAGGGAGACCCAAGCTTGGTACCACCATGGCCT
CGGCTGGTAACGCCGCCGGGGCCCTGGGCAGGCAGGCCGGCGGCGGGAGGCGCAGACGGACCGGGGGACC
GCACCGCGCCGCGCCGGACCGGGACTATCTGCACCGGCCCAGCTACTGCGACGCCGCCTTCGCTCTGGAG
CAGATTTCCAAGGGGAAGGCTACTGGCCGGAAAGCGCCGCTGTGGCTGAGAGCGAAGTTTCAGAGACTCT
TATTTAAACTGGGTTGTTACATTCAAAAGAACTGCGGCAAGTTTTTGGTTGTGGGTCTCCTCATATTTGG
GGCCTTCGCTGTGGGATTAAAGGCAGCTAATCTCGAGACCAACGTGGAGGAGCTGTGGGTGGAAGTTGGT
GGACGAGTGAGTCGAGAATTAAATTATACCCGTCAGAAGATAGGAGAAGAGGCTATGTTTAATCCTCAAC
TCATGATACAGACTCCAAAAGAAGAAGGCGCTAATGTTCTGACCACAGAGGCTCTCCTGCAACACCTGGA
CTCAGCACTCCAGGCCAGTCGTGTGCACGTCTACATGTATAACAGGCAATGGAAGTTGGAACATTTGTGC
TACAAATCAGGGGAACTTATCACGGAGACAGGTTACATGGATCAGATAATAGAATACCTTTACCCTTGCT
TAATCATTACACCTTTGGACTGCTTCTGGGAAGGGGCAAAGCTACAGTCCGGGACAGCATACCTCCTAGG
TAAGCCTCCTTTACGGTGGACAAACTTTGACCCCTTGGAATTCCTAGAAGAGTTAAAGAAAATAAACTAC
CAAGTGGACAGCTGGGAGGAAATGCTGAATAAAGCCGAAGTTGGCCATGGGTACATGGACCGGCCTTGCC
TCAACCCAGCCGACCCAGATTGCCCTGCCACAGCCCCTAACAAAAATTCAACCAAACCTCTTGATGTGGC
CCTTGTTTTGAATGGTGGATGTCAAGGTTTATCCAGGAAGTATATGCATTGGCAGGAGGAGTTGATTGTG
GGTGGTACCGTCAAGAATGCCACTGGAAAACTTGTCAGCGCTCACGCCCTGCAAACCATGTTCCAGTTAA
TGACTCCCAAGCAAATGTATGAACACTTCAGGGGCTACGACTATGTCTCTCACATCAACTGGAATGAAGA
CAGGGCAGCCGCCATCCTGGAGGCCTGGCAGAGGACTTACGTGGAGGTGGTTCATCAAAGTGTCGCCCCA
AACTCCACTCAAAAGGTGCTTCCCTTCACAACCACGACCCTGGACGACATCCTAAAATCCTTCTCTGATG
TCAGTGTCATCCGAGTGGCCAGCGGCTACCTACTGATGCTTGCCTATGCCTGTTTAACCATGCTGCGCTG
GGACTGCTCCAAGTCCCAGGGTGCCGTGGGGCTGGCTGGCGTCCTGTTGGTTGCGCTGTCAGTGGCTGCA
GGATTGGGCCTCTGCTCCTTGATTGGCATTTCTTTTAATGCTGCGACAACTCAGGTTTTGCCGTTTCTTG
CTCTTGGTGTTGGTGTGGATGATGTCTTCCTCCTGGCCCATGCATTCAGTGAAACAGGACAGAATAAGAG
GATTCCATTTGAGGACAGGACTGGGGAGTGCCTCAAGCGCACCGGAGCCAGCGTGGCCCTCACCTCCATC
AGCAATGTCACCGCCTTCTTCATGGCCGCATTGATCCCTATCCCTGCCCTGCGAGCGTTCTCCCTCCAGG
CTGCTGTGGTGGTGGTATTCAATTTTGCTATGGTTCTGCTCATTTTTCCTGCAATTCTCAGCATGGATTT
ATACAGACGTGAGGACAGAAGATTGGATATTTTCTGCTGTTTCACAAGCCCCTGTGTCAGCAGGGTGATT
CAAGTTGAGCCACAGGCCTACACAGAGCCTCACAGTAACACCCGGTACAGCCCCCCACCCCCATACACCA
GCCACAGCTTCGCCCACGAAACCCATATCACTATGCAGTCCACCGTTCAGCTCCGCACAGAGTATGACCC
TCACACGCACGTGTACTACACCACCGCCGAGCCACGCTCTGAGATCTCTGTACAGCCTGTTACCGTCACC
CAGGACAACCTCAGCTGTCAGAGTCCCGAGAGCACCAGCTCTACCAGGGACCTGCTCTCCCAGTTCTCAG
ACTCCAGCCTCCACTGCCTCGAGCCCCCCTGCACCAAGTGGACACTCTCTTCGTTTGCAGAGAAGCACTA
TGCTCCTTTCCTCCTGAAACCCAAAGCCAAGGTTGTGGTAATCCTTCTTTTCCTGGGCTTGCTGGGGGTC
AGCCTTTATGGGACCACCCGAGTGAGAGACGGGCTGGACCTCACGGACATTGTTCCCCGGGAAACCAGAG
AATATGACTTCATAGCTGCCCAGTTCAAGTACTTCTCTTTCTACAACATGTATATAGTCACCCAGAAAGC
AGACTACCCGAATATCCAGCACCTACTTTACGACCTTCATAAGAGTTTCAGCAATGTGAAGTATGTCATG
CTGGAGGAGAACAAGCAACTTCCCCAAATGTGGCTGCACTACTTTAGAGACTGGCTTCAAGGACTTCAGG
ATGCATTTGACAGTGACTGGGAAACTGGGAGGATCATGCCAAACAATTATAAAAATGGATCAGATGACGG
GGTCCTCGCTTACAAACTCCTGGTGCAGACTGGCAGCCGAGACAAGCCCATCGACATTAGTCAGTTGACT
AAACAGCGTCTGGTAGACGCAGATGGCATCATTAATCCGAGCGCTTTCTACATCTACCTGACCGCTTGGG
TCAGCAACGACCCTGTAGCTTACGCTGCCTCCCAGGCCAACATCCGGCCTCACCGGCCGGAGTGGGTCCA
TGACAAAGCCGACTACATGCCAGAGACCAGGCTGAGAATCCCAGCAGCAGAGCCCATCGAGTACGCTCAG
TTCCCTTTCTACCTCAACGGCCTACGAGACACCTCAGACTTTGTGGAAGCCATAGAAAAAGTGAGAGTCA
TCTGTAACAACTATACGAGCCTGGGACTGTCCAGCTACCCCAATGGCTACCCCTTCCTGTTCTGGGAGCA
ATACATCAGCCTGCGCCACTGGCTGCTGCTATCCATCAGCGTGGTGCTGGCCTGCACGTTTCTAGTGTGC
GCAGTCTTCCTCCTGAACCCCTGGACGGCCGGGATCATTGTCATGGTCCTGGCTCTGATGACCGTTGAGC
TCTTTGGCATGATGGGCCTCATTGGGATCAAGCTGAGTGCTGTGCCTGTGGTCATCCTGATTGCATCTGT
TGGCATCGGAGTGGAGTTCACCGTCCACGTGGCTTTGGCCTTTCTGACAGCCATTGGGGACAAGAACCAC
AGGGCTATGCTCGCTCTGGAACACATGTTTGCTCCCGTTCTGGACGGTGCTGTGTCCACTCTGCTGGGTG
TACTGATGCTTGCAGGGTCCGAATTTGATTTCATTGTCAGATACTTCTTTGCCGTCCTGGCCATTCTCAC
CGTCTTGGGGGTTCTCAATGGACTGGTTCTGCTGCCTGTCCTCTTATCCTTCTTTGGACCGTGTCCTGAG
GTGTCTCCAGCCAATGGCCTAAACCGACTGCCCACTCCTTCGCCTGAGCCGCCTCCAAGTGTCGTCCGGT
TTGCCGTGCCTCCTGGTCACACGAACAATGGGTCTGATTCCTCCGACTCGGAGTACAGCTCTCAGACCAC
GGTGTCTGGCATCAGTGAGGAGCTCAGGCAATACGAAGCACAGCAGGGTGCCGGAGGCCCTGCCCACCAA
GTGATTGTGGAAGCCACAGAAAACCCTGTCTTTGCCCGGTCCACTGTGGTCCATCCGGACTCCAGACATC
AGCCTCCCTTGACCCCTCGGCAACAGCCCCACCTGGACTCTGGCTCCTTGTCCCCTGGACGGCAAGGCCA
GCAGCCTCGAAGGGATCCCCCTAGAGAAGGCTTGCGGCCACCCCCCTACAGACCGCGCAGAGACGCTTTT
GAAATTTCTACTGAAGGGCATTCTGGCCCTAGCAATAGGGACCGCTCAGGGCCCCGTGGGGCCCGTTCTC
ACAACCCTCGGAACCCAACGTCCACCGCCATGGGCAGCTCTGTGCCCAGCTACTGCCAGCCCATCACCAC
TGTGACGGCTTCTGCTTCGGTGACTGTTGCTGTGCATCCCCCGCCTGGACCTGGGCGCAACCCCCGAGGG
GGGCCCTGTCCAGGCTATGAGAGCTACCCTGAGACTGATCACGGGGTATTTGAGGATCCTCATGTGCCTT
TTCATGTCAGGTGTGAGAGGAGGGACTCAAAGGTGGAGGTCATAGAGCTACAGGACGTGGAATGTGAGGA
GAGGCCGTGGGGGAGCAGCTCCAACTAGTCTAGAGGGCCCTATTCTATAGTGTCACCTAAATGCTAGAGC
TCGCTGATCAGCCTCGACTGTGCCTTCTAGTTGCCAGCCATCTGTTGTTTGCCCCTCCCCCGTGCCTTCC
TTGACCCTGGAAGGTGCCACTCCCACTGTCCTTTCCTAATAAAATGAGGAAATTGCATCGCATTGTCTGA
GTAGGTGTCATTCTATTCTGGGGGGTGGGGTGGGGCAGGACAGCAAGGGGGAGGATTGGGAAGACAATAG
CAGGCATGCTGGGGATGCGGTGGGCTCTATGGCTTCTGAGGCGGAAAGAACCAGCTGGGGCTCTAGGGGG
TATCCCCACGCGCCCTACCTCTAGCTAGAGCTTGGCGTAATCATGGTCATAGCTGTTTCCTGTGTGAAAT
TGTTATCCGCTCACAATTCCACACAACATACGAGCCGGAAGCATAAAGTGTAAAGCCTGGGGTGCCTAAT
GAGTGAGCTAACTCACATTAATTGCGTTGCGCTCACTGCCCGCTTTCCAGTCGGGAAACCTGTCGTGCCA
GCTGCATTAATGAATCGGCCAACGCGCGGGGAGAGGCGGTTTGCGTATTGGGCGCTCTTCCGCTTCCTCG
CTCACTGACTCGCTGCGCTCGGTCGTTCGGCTGCGGCGAGCGGTATCAGCTCACTCAAAGGCGGTAATAC
GGTTATCCACAGAATCAGGGGATAACGCAGGAAAGAACATGTGAGCAAAAGGCCAGCAAAAGGCCAGGAA
CCGTAAAAAGGCCGCGTTGCTGGCGTTTTTCCATAGGCTCCGCCCCCCTGACGAGCATCACAAAAATCGA
CGCTCAAGTCAGAGGTGGCGAAACCCGACAGGACTATAAAGATACCAGGCGTTTCCCCCTGGAAGCTCCC
TCGTGCGCTCTCCTGTTCCGACCCTGCCGCTTACCGGATACCTGTCCGCCTTTCTCCCTTCGGGAAGCGT
GGCGCTTTCTCATAGCTCACGCTGTAGGTATCTCAGTTCGGTGTAGGTCGTTCGCTCCAAGCTGGGCTGT
GTGCACGAACCCCCCGTTCAGCCCGACCGCTGCGCCTTATCCGGTAACTATCGTCTTGAGTCCAACCCGG
TAAGACACGACTTATCGCCACTGGCAGCAGCCACTGGTAACAGGATTAGCAGAGCGAGGTATGTAGGCGG
TGCTACAGAGTTCTTGAAGTGGTGGCCTAACTACGGCTACACTAGAAGAACAGTATTTGGTATCTGCGCT
CTGCTGAAGCCAGTTACCTTCGGAAAAAGAGTTGGTAGCTCTTGATCCGGCAAACAAACCACCGCTGGTA
GCGGTGGTTTTTTTGTTTGCAAGCAGCAGATTACGCGCAGAAAAAAAGGATCTCAAGAAGATCCTTTGAT
CTTTTCTACGGGGTCTGACGCTCAGTGGAACGAAAACTCACGTTAAGGGATTTTGGTCATGAGATTATCA
AAAAGGATCTTCACCTAGATCCTTTTAAATTAAAAATGAAGTTTTAAATCAATCTAAAGTATATATGAGT
AAACTTGGTCTGACAGTTACCAATGCTTAATCAGTGAGGCACCTATCTCAGCGATCTGTCTATTTCGTTC
ATCCATAGTTGCCTGACTCCCCGTCGTGTAGATAACTACGATACGGGAGGGCTTACCATCTGGCCCCAGT
GCTGCAATGATACCGCGAGACCCACGCTCACCGGCTCCAGATTTATCAGCAATAAACCAGCCAGCCGGAA
GGGCCGAGCGCAGAAGTGGTCCTGCAACTTTATCCGCCTCCATCCAGTCTATTAATTGTTGCCGGGAAGC
TAGAGTAAGTAGTTCGCCAGTTAATAGTTTGCGCAACGTTGTTGCCATTGCTACAGGCATCGTGGTGTCA
CGCTCGTCGTTTGGTATGGCTTCATTCAGCTCCGGTTCCCAACGATCAAGGCGAGTTACATGATCCCCCA
TGTTGTGCAAAAAAGCGGTTAGCTCCTTCGGTCCTCCGATCGTTGTCAGAAGTAAGTTGGCCGCAGTGTT
ATCACTCATGGTTATGGCAGCACTGCATAATTCTCTTACTGTCATGCCATCCGTAAGATGCTTTTCTGTG
ACTGGTGAGTACTCAACCAAGTCATTCTGAGAATAGTGTATGCGGCGACCGAGTTGCTCTTGCCCGGCGT
CAATACGGGATAATACCGCGCCACATAGCAGAACTTTAAAAGTGCTCATCATTGGAAAACGTTCTTCGGG
GCGAAAACTCTCAAGGATCTTACCGCTGTTGAGATCCAGTTCGATGTAACCCACTCGTGCACCCAACTGA
TCTTCAGCATCTTTTACTTTCACCAGCGTTTCTGGGTGAGCAAAAACAGGAAGGCAAAATGCCGCAAAAA
AGGGAATAAGGGCGACACGGAAATGTTGAATACTCATACTCTTCCTTTTTCAATATTATTGAAGCATTTA
TCAGGGTTATTGTCTCATGAGCGGATACATATTTGAATGTATTTAGAAAAATAAACAAATAGGGGTTCCG
CGCACATTTCCCCGAAAAGTGCCACCTGACGTC
